>Addgene plasmid #144792 | TFORF3316 | addgene full sequence | sequence record 353334 | Addgene NGS Result
GGCTCCGGTGCCCGTCAGTGGGCAGAGCGCACATCGCCCACAGTCCCCGAGAAGTTGGGGGGAGGGGTCG
GCAATTGAACCGGTGCCTAGAGAAGGTGGCGCGGGGTAAACTGGGAAAGTGATGTCGTGTACTGGCTCCG
CCTTTTTCCCGAGGGTGGGGGAGAACCGTATATAAGTGCAGTAGTCGCCGTGAACGTTCTTTTTCGCAAC
GGGTTTGCCGCCAGAACACAGGTAAGTGCCGTGTGTGGTTCCCGCGGGCCTGGCCTCTTTACGGGTTATG
GCCCTTGCGTGCCTTGAATTACTTCCACCTGGCTGCAGTACGTGATTCTTGATCCCGAGCTTCGGGTTGG
AAGTGGGTGGGAGAGTTCGAGGCCTTGCGCTTAAGGAGCCCCTTCGCCTCGTGCTTGAGTTGAGGCCTGG
CCTGGGCGCTGGGGCCGCCGCGTGCGAATCTGGTGGCACCTTCGCGCCTGTCTCGCTGCTTTCGATAAGT
CTCTAGCCATTTAAAATTTTTGATGACCTGCTGCGACGCTTTTTTTCTGGCAAGATAGTCTTGTAAATGC
GGGCCAAGATCTGCACACTGGTATTTCGGTTTTTGGGGCCGCGGGCGGCGACGGGGCCCGTGCGTCCCAG
CGCACATGTTCGGCGAGGCGGGGCCTGCGAGCGCGGCCACCGAGAATCGGACGGGGGTAGTCTCAAGCTG
GCCGGCCTGCTCTGGTGCCTGGCCTCGCGCCGCCGTGTATCGCCCCGCCCTGGGCGGCAAGGCTGGCCCG
GTCGGCACCAGTTGCGTGAGCGGAAAGATGGCCGCTTCCCGGCCCTGCTGCAGGGAGCTCAAAATGGAGG
ACGCGGCGCTCGGGAGAGCGGGCGGGTGAGTCACCCACACAAAGGAAAAGGGCCTTTCCGTCCTCAGCCG
TCGCTTCATGTGACTCCACGGAGTACCGGGCGCCGTCCAGGCACCTCGATTAGTTCTCGAGCTTTTGGAG
TACGTCGTCTTTAGGTTGGGGGGAGGGGTTTTATGCGATGGAGTTTCCCCACACTGAGTGGGTGGAGACT
GAAGTTAGGCCAGCTTGGCACTTGATGTAATTCTCCTTGGAATTTGCCCTTTTTGAGTTTGGATCTTGGT
TCATTCTCAAGCCTCAGACAGTGGTTCAAAGTTTTTTTCTTCCATTTCAGGTGTCGTGAGGCTAGCATCG
ATTGATCAACAAGTTTGTACAAAAAAGTTGGCATGGCGGATCGGCTCACGCAGCTTCAGGACGCTGTGAA
TTCGCTTGCAGATCAGTTTTGTAATGCCATTGGAGTATTGCAGCAATGTGGTCCTCCTGCCTCTTTCAAT
AATATTCAGACAGCAATTAACAAAGACCAGCCAGCTAACCCTACAGAAGAGTATGCCCAGCTTTTTGCAG
CACTGATTGCACGAACAGCAAAAGACATTGATGTTTTGATAGATTCCTTACCCAGTGAAGAATCTACAGC
TGCTTTACAGGCTGCTAGCTTGTATAAGCTAGAAGAAGAAAACCATGAAGCTGCTACATGTCTGGAGGAT
GTTGTTTATCGAGGAGACATGCTTCTGGAGAAGATACAAAGCGCACTTGCTGATATTGCACAGTCACAGC
TGAAGACAAGAAGTGGTACCCATAGCCAGTCTCTTCCAGACTCATACCCAACTTTCTTGTACAAAGTGGT
TGATATCGGTAAGCCTATCCCTAACCCTCTCCTCGGTCTCGATTCTACGTAGTAATGAACTAGTCCGTAA
CTTGAAAGTATTTCGATTTCTTGGCTTTATATATCTTGTGGAAAGGACGAGTTTTACCACTTATGAAAAT
CCGAACGCGTTAAGTCGACAATCAACCTCTGGATTACAAAATTTGTGAAAGATTGACTGGTATTCTTAAC
TATGTTGCTCCTTTTACGCTATGTGGATACGCTGCTTTAATGCCTTTGTATCATGCTATTGCTTCCCGTA
TGGCTTTCATTTTCTCCTCCTTGTATAAATCCTGGTTGCTGTCTCTTTATGAGGAGTTGTGGCCCGTTGT
CAGGCAACGTGGCGTGGTGTGCACTGTGTTTGCTGACGCAACCCCCACTGGTTGGGGCATTGCCACCACC
TGTCAGCTCCTTTCCGGGACTTTCGCTTTCCCCCTCCCTATTGCCACGGCGGAACTCATCGCCGCCTGCC
TTGCCCGCTGCTGGACAGGGGCTCGGCTGTTGGGCACTGACAATTCCGTGGTGTTGTCGGGGAAATCATC
GTCCTTTCCTTGGCTGCTCGCCTGTGTTGCCACCTGGATTCTGCGCGGGACGTCCTTCTGCTACGTCCCT
TCGGCCCTCAATCCAGCGGACCTTCCTTCCCGCGGCCTGCTGCCGGCTCTGCGGCCTCTTCCGCGTCTTC
GCCTTCGCCCTCAGACGAGTCGGATCTCCCTTTGGGCCGCCTCCCCGCGTCGACTTTAAGACCAATGACT
TACAAGGCAGCTGTAGATCTTAGCCACTTTTTAAAAGAAAAGGGGGGACTGGAAGGGCTAATTCACTCCC
AACGAAGACAAGATCTGCTTTTTGCTTGTACTGGGTCTCTCTGGTTAGACCAGATCTGAGCCTGGGAGCT
CTCTGGCTAACTAGGGAACCCACTGCTTAAGCCTCAATAAAGCTTGCCTTGAGTGCTTCAAGTAGTGTGT
GCCCGTCTGTTGTGTGACTCTGGTAACTAGAGATCCCTCAGACCCTTTTAGTCAGTGTGGAAAATCTCTA
GCAGTACGTATAGTAGTTCATGTCATCTTATTATTCAGTATTTATAACTTGCAAAGAAATGAATATCAGA
GAGTGAGAGGAACTTGTTTATTGCAGCTTATAATGGTTACAAATAAAGCAATAGCATCACAAATTTCACA
AATAAAGCATTTTTTTCACTGCATTCTAGTTGTGGTTTGTCCAAACTCATCAATGTATCTTATCATGTCT
GGCTCTAGCTATCCCGCCCCTAACTCCGCCCATCCCGCCCCTAACTCCGCCCAGTTCCGCCCATTCTCCG
CCCCATGGCTGACTAATTTTTTTTATTTATGCAGAGGCCGAGGCCGCCTCGGCCTCTGAGCTATTCCAGA
AGTAGTGAGGAGGCTTTTTTGGAGGCCTAGGGACGTACCCAATTCGCCCTATAGTGAGTCGTATTACGCG
CGCTCACTGGCCGTCGTTTTACAACGTCGTGACTGGGAAAACCCTGGCGTTACCCAACTTAATCGCCTTG
CAGCACATCCCCCTTTCGCCAGCTGGCGTAATAGCGAAGAGGCCCGCACCGATCGCCCTTCCCAACAGTT
GCGCAGCCTGAATGGCGAATGGG
[124 nt withheld, positions 3314-3437]
C
[91 nt withheld, positions 3439-3529]
A
[49 nt withheld, positions 3531-3579]
CCTTTGACGTTGGAGTCCACGTTCTTT
[37 nt withheld, positions 3607-3643]
ACCCTATCTCGGTCTATTCTTTTGATTTATAAGGGATTTTGCCGATTTCGGCCTATTGGTTAAAAAATGA
GCTGATTTAACAAAAATTTAACGCGAATTTTAACAAAATATTAACGCTTACAATTTAGGTGGCACTTTTC
GGGGAAATGTGCGCGGAACCCCTATTTGTTTATTTTTCTAAATACATTCAAATATGTATCCGCTCATGAG
ACAATAACCCTGATAAATGCTTCAATAATATTGAAAAAGGAAGAGTATGAGTATTCAACATTTCCGTGTC
GCCCTTATTCCCTTTTTTGCGGCATTTTGCCTTCCTGTTTTTGCTCACCCAGAAACGCTGGTGAAAGTAA
AAGATGCTGAAGATCAGTTGGGTGCACGAGTGGGTTACATCGAACTGGATCTCAACAGCGGTAAGATCCT
TGAGAGTTTTCGCCCCGAAGAACGTTTTCCAATGATGAGCACTTTTAAAGTTCTGCTATGTGGCGCGGTA
TTATCCCGTATTGACGCCGGGCAAGAGCAACTCGGTCGCCGCATACACTATTCTCAGAATGACTTGGTTG
AGTACTCACCAGTCACAGAAAAGCATCTTACGGATGGCATGACAGTAAGAGAATTATGCAGTGCTGCCAT
AACCATGAGTGATAACACTGCGGCCAACTTACTTCTGACAACGATCGGAGGACCGAAGGAGCTAACCGCT
TTTTTGCACAACATGGGGGATCATGTAACTCGCCTTGATCGTTGGGAACCGGAGCTGAATGAAGCCATAC
CAAACGACGAGCGTGACACCACGATGCCTGTAGCAATGGCAACAACGTTGCGCAAACTATTAACTGGCGA
ACTACTTACTCTAGCTTCCCGGCAACAATTAATAGACTGGATGGAGGCGGATAAAGTTGCAGGACCACTT
CTGCGCTCGGCCCTTCCGGCTGGCTGGTTTATTGCTGATAAATCTGGAGCCGGTGAGCGTGGGTCTCGCG
GTATCATTGCAGCACTGGGGCCAGATGGTAAGCCCTCCCGTATCGTAGTTATCTACACGACGGGGAGTCA
GGCAACTATGGATGAACGAAATAGACAGATCGCTGAGATAGGTGCCTCACTGATTAAGCATTGGTAACTG
TCAGACCAAGTTTACTCATATATACTTTAGATTGATTTAAAACTTCATTTTTAATTTAAAAGGATCTAGG
TGAAGATCCTTTTTGATAATCTCATGACCAAAATCCCTTAACGTGAGTTTTCGTTCCACTGAGCGTCAGA
CCCCGTAGAAAAGATCAAAGGATCTTCTTGAGATCCTTTTTTTCTGCGCGTAATCTGCTGCTTGCAAACA
AAAAAACCACCGCTACCAGCGGTGGTTTGTTTGCCGGATCAAGAGCTACCAACTCTTTTTCCGAAGGTAA
CTGGCTTCAGCAGAGCGCAGATACCAAATACTGTTCTTCTAGTGTAGCCGTAGTTAGGCCACCACTTCAA
GAACTCTGTAGCACCGCCTACATACCTCGCTCTGCTAATCCTGTTACCAGTGGCTGCTGCCAGTGGCGAT
AAGTCGTGTCTTACCGGGTTGGACTCAAGACGATAGTTACCGGATAAGGCGCAGCGGTCGGGCTGAACGG
GGGGTTCGTGCACACAGCCCAGCTTGGAGCGAACGACCTACACCGAACTGAGATACCTACAGCGTGAGCT
ATGAGAAAGCGCCACGCTTCCCGAAGGGAGAAAGGCGGACAGGTATCCGGTAAGCGGCAGGGTCGGAACA
GGAGAGCGCACGAGGGAGCTTCCAGGGGGAAACGCCTGGTATCTTTATAGTCCTGTCGGGTTTCGCCACC
TCTGACTTGAGCGTCGATTTTTGTGATGCTCGTCAGGGGGGCGGAGCCTATGGAAAAACGCCAGCAACGC
GGCCTTTTTACGGTTCCTGGCCTTTTGCTGGCCTTTTGCTCACATGTTCTTTCCTGCGTTATCCCCTGAT
TCTGTGGATAACCGTATTACCGCCTTTGAGTGAGCTGATACCGCTCGCCGCAGCCGAACGACCGAGCGCA
GCGAGTCAGTGAGCGAGGAAGCGGAAGAGCGCCCAATACGCAAACCGCCTCTCCCCGCGCGTTGGCCGAT
TCATTAATGCAGCTGGCACGACAGGTTTCCCGACTGGAAAGCGGGCAGTGAGCGCAACGCAATTAATGTG
AGTTAGCTCACTCATTAGGCACCCCAGGCTTTACACTTTATGCTTCCGGCTCGTATGTTGTGTGGAATTG
TGAGCGGATAACAATTTCACACAGGAAACAGCTATGACCATGATTACGCCAAGCGCGCAATTAACCCTCA
CTAAAGGGAACAAAAGCTGGAGCTGCAAGCTTAATGTAGTCTTATGCAATACTCTTGTAGTCTTGCAACA
TGGTAACGATGAGTTAGCAACATGCCTTACAAGGAGAGAAAAAGCACCGTGCATGCCGATTGGTGGAAGT
AAGGTGGTACGATCGTGCCTTATTAGGAAGGCAACAGACGGGTCTGACATGGATTGGACGAACCACTGAA
TTGCCGCATTGCAGAGATATTGTATTTAAGTGCCTAGCTCGATACATAAACGGGTCTCTCTGGTTAGACC
AGATCTGAGCCTGGGAGCTCTCTGGCTAACTAGGGAACCCACTGCTTAAGCCTCAATAAAGCTTGCCTTG
AGTGCTTCAAGTAGTGTGTGCCCGTCTGTTGTGTGACTCTGGTAACTAGAGATCCCTCAGACCCTTTTAG
TCAGTGTGGAAAATCTCTAGCAGTGGCGCCCGAACAGGGACTTGAAAGCGAAAGGGAAACCAGAGGAGCT
CTCTCGACGCAGGACTCGGCTTGCTGAAGCGCGCACGGCAAGAGGCGAGGGGCGGCGACTGGTGAGTACG
CCAAAAATTTTGACTAGCGGAGGCTAGAAGGAGAGAGATGGGTGCGAGAGCGTCAGTATTAAGCGGGGGA
GAATTAGATCGCGATGGGAAAAAATTCGGTTAAGGCCAGGGGGAAAGAAAAAATATAAATTAAAACATAT
AGTATGGGCAAGCAGGGAGCTAGAACGATTCGCAGTTAATCCTGGCCTGTTAGAAACATCAGAAGGCTGT
AGACAAATACTGGGACAGCTACAACCATCCCTTCAGACAGGATCAGAAGAACTTAGATCATTATATAATA
CAGTAGCAACCCTCTATTGTGTGCATCAAAGGATAGAGATAAAAGACACCAAGGAAGCTTTAGACAAGAT
AGAGGAAGAGCAAAACAAAAGTAAGACCACCGCACAGCAAGCGGCCGCTGATCTTCAGACCTGGAGGAGG
AGATATGAGGGACAATTGGAGAAGTGAATTATATAAATATAAAGTAGTAAAAATTGAACCATTAGGAGTA
GCACCCACCAAGGCAAAGAGAAGAGTGGTGCAGAGAGAAAAAAGAGCAGTGGGAATAGGAGCTTTGTTCC
TTGGGTTCTTGGGAGCAGCAGGAAGCACTATGGGCGCAGCGTCAATGACGCTGACGGTACAGGCCAGACA
ATTATTGTCTGGTATAGTGCAGCAGCAGAACAATTTGCTGAGGGCTATTGAGGCGCAACAGCATCTGTTG
CAACTCACAGTCTGGGGCATCAAGCAGCTCCAGGCAAGAATCCTGGCTGTGGAAAGATACCTAAAGGATC
AACAGCTCCTGGGGATTTGGGGTTGCTCTGGAAAACTCATTTGCACCACTGCTGTGCCTTGGAATGCTAG
TTGGAGTAATAAATCTCTGGAACAGATTTGGAATCACACGACCTGGATGGAGTGGGACAGAGAAATTAAC
AATTACACAAGCTTAATACACTCCTTAATTGAAGAATCGCAAAACCAGCAAGAAAAGAATGAACAAGAAT
TATTGGAATTAGATAAATGGGCAAGTTTGTGGAATTGGTTTAACATAACAAATTGGCTGTGGTATATAAA
ATTATTCATAATGATAGTAGGAGGCTTGGTAGGTTTAAGAATAGTTTTTGCTGTACTTTCTATAGTGAAT
AGAGTTAGGCAGGGATATTCACCATTATCGTTTCAGACCCACCTCCCAACCCCGAGGGGACCCATGCATT
GCATCTCAATTAGTCAGCAACCAGGTGTGGAAAGTCCCCAGGCTCCCCAGCAGGCAGAAGTATGCAAAGC
ATGCGTCTCAATTAGTCAGCAACCATAGTCCCGCCCCTAACTCCGCCCATCCCGCCCCTAACTCCGCCCA
GTTCCGCCCATTCTCCGCCCCATGGCTGACTAATTTTTTTTATTTATGCAGAGGCCGAGGCCGCCTCGGC
CTCTGAGCTATTCCAGAAGTAGTGAGGAGGCTTTTTTGGAGGCCTAGGCTTTTGCAAAAAGCTTTCTAGA
GGTACCACCGGAGCTTACCATGACCGAGTACAAGCCCACGGTGCGCCTCGCCACCCGCGACGACGTCCCC
AGGGCCGTACGCACCCTCGCCGCCGCGTTCGCCGACTACCCCGCCACGCGCCACACCGTCGATCCGGACC
GCCACATCGAGCGGGTCACCGAGCTGCAAGAACTCTTCCTCACGCGCGTCGGGCTCGACATCGGCAAGGT
GTGGGTCGCGGACGACGGCGCCGCCGTGGCGGTCTGGACCACGCCGGAGAGCGTCGAAGCGGGGGCGGTG
TTCGCCGAGATCGGCCCGCGCATGGCCGAGTTGAGCGGTTCCCGGCTGGCCGCGCAGCAACAGATGGAAG
GCCTCCTGGCGCCGCACCGGCCCAAGGAGCCCGCGTGGTTCCTGGCCACCGTCGGCGTCTCGCCCGACCA
CCAGGGCAAGGGTCTGGGCAGCGCCGTCGTGCTCCCCGGAGTGGAGGCGGCCGAGCGCGCCGGGGTGCCC
GCCTTCCTGGAGACCTCCGCGCCCCGCAACCTCCCCTTCTACGAGCGGCTCGGCTTCACCGTCACCGCCG
ACGTCGAGGTGCCCGAAGGACCGCGCACCTGGTGCATGACCCGCAAGCCCGGTGCCAGTTAACGAATTCT
AGATCTTGAGACAAATGGCAGTATTCATCCACAATTTTAAAAGAAAAGGGGGGATTGGGGGGTACAGTGC
AGGGGAAAGAATAGTAGACATAATAGCAACAGACATACAAACTAAAGAATTACAAAAACAAATTACAAAA
ATTCAAAATTTTCGGGTTTATTACAGGGACAGCAGAGATCCACTTTGGCGCCGGCTCGAGGCCTGCAGGT
GCAAAGATGGATAAAGTTTTAAACAGAGAGGAATCTTTGCAGCTAATGGACCTTCTAGGTCTTGAAAGGA
GTGGGAATT
Features (pLannotate 1.2.2; 34 found; start..end, strand, type, name):
      1..1179    +  promoter       EF-1α promoter: strong constitutive promoter for human elongation factor EF-1α
   1200..1217    +  protein_bind   attB1 (fragment): mutant version of attB; core recombination site for the Gateway® BP reaction BP Clonase™
   1223..1654    +  CDS            MED21: MED21_HUMAN - Also known as SRB7, SURB7. Experimental evidence at protein level: Swiss-Prot protein existence level 1. Component of the Mediator complex, a coactivator involved in the regulated transcription of nearly all RNA polymerase II-dependent genes. Mediator functions as a bridge to convey information from gene- specific regulatory proteins to the basal RNA polymerase II transcription machinery. Mediator is recruited to promoters by direct interactions with regulatory proteins and serves as a scaffold for the assembly of a functional preinitiation complex with RNA polymerase II and the
   1656..1680    -  protein_bind   attB2: mutant version of attB; recombination site for the Gateway® BP reaction BP Clonase™
   1688..1729    +  CDS            V5 tag: epitope tag from simian virus 5
   1745..1798    +  promoter       U6 promoter (fragment): RNA polymerase III promoter for human U6 snRNA
   1840..2428    +  misc_feature   WPRE: woodchuck hepatitis virus posttranscriptional regulatory element
   2479..2498    +  misc_feature   cPPT/CTS (fragment): central polypurine tract and central termination sequence of HIV-1
   2500..2733    +  LTR            3' LTR (ΔU3): self-inactivating 3' long terminal repeat (LTR) from HIV-1
   2811..2932    +  polyA_signal   SV40 poly(A) signal: SV40 polyadenylation signal
   2972..3107    +  rep_origin     SV40 ori: SV40 origin of replication
   3128..3146    -  promoter       T7 promoter: promoter for bacteriophage T7 RNA polymerase
   3154..3309    +  CDS            lacZα (fragment): LacZα fragment of β-galactosidase; lacZ fragment
   3314..3742    +  rep_origin     f1 ori (sequence partly withheld): f1 bacteriophage origin of replication; arrow indicates direction of (+) strand synthesis
   3795..3899    +  promoter       AmpR promoter: bla
   3900..4760    +  CDS            AmpR: β-lactamase; bla; confers resistance to ampicillin, carbenicillin, and related antibiotics
   4931..5519    +  rep_origin     ori: high-copy-number ColE1/pMB1/pBR322/pUC origin of replication
   5702..5794    +  CDS            lacI (fragment): lac repressor; lacI; The lac repressor binds to the lac operator to inhibit transcription in E. coli. This inhibition can be relieved by adding lactose or isopropyl-β-D-thiogalactopyranoside (IPTG).
   5807..5828    +  protein_bind   CAP binding site: CAP binding activates transcription in the presence of cAMP. E. coli catabolite activator protein
   5843..5873    +  promoter       lac promoter: promoter for the E. coli lac operon
   5881..5897    +  protein_bind   lac operator: The lac repressor binds to the lac operator to inhibit transcription in E. coli. This inhibition can be relieved by adding lactose or isopropyl-β-D-thiogalactopyranoside (IPTG). lac repressor encoded by lacI
   5942..5960    +  promoter       T3 promoter: promoter for bacteriophage T3 RNA polymerase
   5988..6214    +  promoter       RSV promoter: Rous sarcoma virus enhancer/promoter
   6215..6395    +  LTR            5' LTR (truncated): truncated 5' long terminal repeat (LTR) from HIV-1
   6442..6567    +  misc_feature   HIV-1 Ψ: packaging signal of human immunodeficiency virus type 1
   6551..6914    +  CDS            HIV-1 gag (fragment): gag protein from human immunodeficiency virus 1; gag
   7060..7293    +  misc_feature   RRE: The Rev response element (RRE) of HIV-1 allows for Rev-dependent mRNA export from the nucleus to the cytoplasm.
   7670..7696    +  CDS            Rev (fragment): human immunodeficiency virus 1 (HIV-1) Rev protein; rev; enhances nuclear export of unspliced and incompletely spliced viral mRNAs
   7703..7726    +  promoter       SV40 promoter (fragment): SV40 early promoter
   7727..7798    +  promoter       SV40 promoter (fragment): SV40 enhancer and early promoter
   7822..7957    +  rep_origin     SV40 ori: SV40 origin of replication
   8003..8599    +  CDS            PuroR (fragment): puromycin N-acetyltransferase; pac from Streptomyces; confers resistance to puromycin
   8648..8765    +  misc_feature   cPPT/CTS: central polypurine tract and central termination sequence of HIV-1
   8830..8896    +  CDS            small t antigen (fragment): SV40 (simian virus 40) small t antigen
