[The description below was written by a language model from this plasmid's Addgene catalogue record and pLannotate feature annotations shown in this document.]
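Description:
TFORF3316 is a third-generation-style, self-inactivating lentiviral expression plasmid built on the pLX_TRC317 backbone and carrying the human MED21 open reading frame (also known as SRB7/SURB7), a subunit of the Mediator coactivator complex that links gene-specific regulators to the RNA polymerase II machinery. It belongs to a barcoded transcription factor ORF collection intended for overexpression studies and pooled screens. In bacteria it is maintained through a high-copy ColE1/pUC-type origin with ampicillin resistance; an f1 origin and remnants of lac and T7/T3 cloning-vector sequences are also annotated. The depositor notes that the plasmid can recombine, as is common for LTR-containing vectors.

The viral genome is transcribed from an RSV promoter fused to a truncated HIV-1 5' LTR, followed by the Ψ packaging signal with a partial gag segment and the RRE for Rev-dependent export. An SV40 early promoter then drives puromycin N-acetyltransferase for selection of transduced mammalian cells, followed by the cPPT/CTS, which aids nuclear import. Downstream, the EF-1α promoter drives MED21, which was inserted by Gateway cloning and is flanked by attB1 and attB2 sites, with a C-terminal V5 epitope tag for detection. A WPRE enhances transcript expression, and the ΔU3 3' LTR inactivates the integrated provirus's LTR promoter activity. The catalogue describes a unique 24-bp barcode that identifies the ORF in pooled experiments; it is not annotated as a separate feature in the table, so its exact position is not stated, although a short fragment matching the U6 promoter lies between the V5 tag and WPRE.
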