Addgene plasmid #144792: TFORF3316
Purpose: Lentiviral vector for overexpressing transcription factor ORFs with unique 24-bp barcodes. Barcodes facilitate identification of transcription factors in pooled screens.
Depositing lab: Feng Zhang. Depositing organization: Broad Institute. Publication: A transcription factor atlas of directed differentiation. Joung J, Ma S, Tay T, Geiger-Schuller KR, Kirchgatterer PC, Verdine VK, Guo B, Arias-Garcia MA, Allen WE, Singh A, Kuksenko O, Abudayyeh OO, Gootenberg JS, Fu Z, Macrae RK, Buenrostro JD, Regev A, Zhang F. Cell. 2023 Jan 5;186(1):209-229.e26. doi: 10.1016/j.cell.2022.11.026. PubMed 36608654.
Backbone
  Vector backbone: pLX_TRC317
  Backbone manufacturer: Broad Institute Genetic Perturbation Platform
  Backbone size w/o insert (bp): 8264
  Vector type: Mammalian Expression, Lentiviral
  Selectable markers: Puromycin
Growth in bacteria
  Bacterial resistance: Ampicillin, 100 μg/mL
  Growth temperature: 37°C
  Growth strain: NEB Stable
  Copy number: High Copy
Gene/Insert
  Gene/Insert name: MED21
  Species: H. sapiens (human)
  Insert size (bp): 638
  Entrez Gene: MED21 (a.k.a. SRB7, SURB7, hSrb7)
  Promoter: EF1a
  Tag / fusion protein: V5 (C terminal on insert)
  Cloning method: Gateway Cloning
  Sequencing primers: 5′ GGGTGGAGACTGAAGTTAGGCCAG; 3′ CACATAGCGTAAAAGGAGCAACATAG
Resource information
  A portion of this plasmid was derived from a plasmid made by: Broad Institute Genetic Perturbation Platform
Terms and licenses: Academic/Nonprofit Terms; Industry Terms: Not Available to Industry
Depositor comments: NM_004264.4 Please test multiple small colonies in case of plasmid recombination. To make this collection available in a timely manner, a portion of this collection was not fully sequenced by Addgene. If an Addgene verified full plasmid sequence is not available, please contact us prior to placing an order to request the full sequence.
How to cite: TFORF3316 was a gift from Feng Zhang (Addgene plasmid # 144792 ; http://n2t.net/addgene:144792 ; RRID:Addgene_144792)
