>Addgene plasmid #144792 | TFORF3316 | depositor partial sequence | sequence record 286491 | Insert
ATCGATTGATCAACAAGTTTGTACAAAAAAGTTGGCATGGCGGATCGGCTCACGCAGCTTCAGGACGCTG
TGAATTCGCTTGCAGATCAGTTTTGTAATGCCATTGGAGTATTGCAGCAATGTGGTCCTCCTGCCTCTTT
CAATAATATTCAGACAGCAATTAACAAAGACCAGCCAGCTAACCCTACAGAAGAGTATGCCCAGCTTTTT
GCAGCACTGATTGCACGAACAGCAAAAGACATTGATGTTTTGATAGATTCCTTACCCAGTGAAGAATCTA
CAGCTGCTTTACAGGCTGCTAGCTTGTATAAGCTAGAAGAAGAAAACCATGAAGCTGCTACATGTCTGGA
GGATGTTGTTTATCGAGGAGACATGCTTCTGGAGAAGATACAAAGCGCACTTGCTGATATTGCACAGTCA
CAGCTGAAGACAAGAAGTGGTACCCATAGCCAGTCTCTTCCAGACTCATACCCAACTTTCTTGTACAAAG
TGGTTGATATCGGTAAGCCTATCCCTAACCCTCTCCTCGGTCTCGATTCTACGTAGTAATGAACTAGTCC
GTAACTTGAAAGTATTTCGATTTCTTGGCTTTATATATCTTGTGGAAAGGACGAGTTTTACCACTTATGA
AAATCCGA
