>Addgene plasmid #144792 | TFORF3316 | depositor partial sequence | sequence record 286492 | Barcode
GTTTTACCACTTATGAAAATCCGA
